>Addgene plasmid #143404 | TFORF0426 | addgene full sequence | sequence record 397871 | Addgene NGS Result
TTAATGTAGTCTTATGCAATACTCTTGTAGTCTTGCAACATGGTAACGATGAGTTAGCAACATGCCTTAC
AAGGAGAGAAAAAGCACCGTGCATGCCGATTGGTGGAAGTAAGGTGGTACGATCGTGCCTTATTAGGAAG
GCAACAGACGGGTCTGACATGGATTGGACGAACCACTGAATTGCCGCATTGCAGAGATATTGTATTTAAG
TGCCTAGCTCGATACATAAACGGGTCTCTCTGGTTAGACCAGATCTGAGCCTGGGAGCTCTCTGGCTAAC
TAGGGAACCCACTGCTTAAGCCTCAATAAAGCTTGCCTTGAGTGCTTCAAGTAGTGTGTGCCCGTCTGTT
GTGTGACTCTGGTAACTAGAGATCCCTCAGACCCTTTTAGTCAGTGTGGAAAATCTCTAGCAGTGGCGCC
CGAACAGGGACTTGAAAGCGAAAGGGAAACCAGAGGAGCTCTCTCGACGCAGGACTCGGCTTGCTGAAGC
GCGCACGGCAAGAGGCGAGGGGCGGCGACTGGTGAGTACGCCAAAAATTTTGACTAGCGGAGGCTAGAAG
GAGAGAGATGGGTGCGAGAGCGTCAGTATTAAGCGGGGGAGAATTAGATCGCGATGGGAAAAAATTCGGT
TAAGGCCAGGGGGAAAGAAAAAATATAAATTAAAACATATAGTATGGGCAAGCAGGGAGCTAGAACGATT
CGCAGTTAATCCTGGCCTGTTAGAAACATCAGAAGGCTGTAGACAAATACTGGGACAGCTACAACCATCC
CTTCAGACAGGATCAGAAGAACTTAGATCATTATATAATACAGTAGCAACCCTCTATTGTGTGCATCAAA
GGATAGAGATAAAAGACACCAAGGAAGCTTTAGACAAGATAGAGGAAGAGCAAAACAAAAGTAAGACCAC
CGCACAGCAAGCGGCCGCTGATCTTCAGACCTGGAGGAGGAGATATGAGGGACAATTGGAGAAGTGAATT
ATATAAATATAAAGTAGTAAAAATTGAACCATTAGGAGTAGCACCCACCAAGGCAAAGAGAAGAGTGGTG
CAGAGAGAAAAAAGAGCAGTGGGAATAGGAGCTTTGTTCCTTGGGTTCTTGGGAGCAGCAGGAAGCACTA
TGGGCGCAGCGTCAATGACGCTGACGGTACAGGCCAGACAATTATTGTCTGGTATAGTGCAGCAGCAGAA
CAATTTGCTGAGGGCTATTGAGGCGCAACAGCATCTGTTGCAACTCACAGTCTGGGGCATCAAGCAGCTC
CAGGCAAGAATCCTGGCTGTGGAAAGATACCTAAAGGATCAACAGCTCCTGGGGATTTGGGGTTGCTCTG
GAAAACTCATTTGCACCACTGCTGTGCCTTGGAATGCTAGTTGGAGTAATAAATCTCTGGAACAGATTTG
GAATCACACGACCTGGATGGAGTGGGACAGAGAAATTAACAATTACACAAGCTTAATACACTCCTTAATT
GAAGAATCGCAAAACCAGCAAGAAAAGAATGAACAAGAATTATTGGAATTAGATAAATGGGCAAGTTTGT
GGAATTGGTTTAACATAACAAATTGGCTGTGGTATATAAAATTATTCATAATGATAGTAGGAGGCTTGGT
AGGTTTAAGAATAGTTTTTGCTGTACTTTCTATAGTGAATAGAGTTAGGCAGGGATATTCACCATTATCG
TTTCAGACCCACCTCCCAACCCCGAGGGGACCCATGCATTGCATCTCAATTAGTCAGCAACCAGGTGTGG
AAAGTCCCCAGGCTCCCCAGCAGGCAGAAGTATGCAAAGCATGCGTCTCAATTAGTCAGCAACCATAGTC
CCGCCCCTAACTCCGCCCATCCCGCCCCTAACTCCGCCCAGTTCCGCCCATTCTCCGCCCCATGGCTGAC
TAATTTTTTTTATTTATGCAGAGGCCGAGGCCGCCTCGGCCTCTGAGCTATTCCAGAAGTAGTGAGGAGG
CTTTTTTGGAGGCCTAGGCTTTTGCAAAAAGCTTTCTAGAGGTACCACCGGAGCTTACCATGACCGAGTA
CAAGCCCACGGTGCGCCTCGCCACCCGCGACGACGTCCCCAGGGCCGTACGCACCCTCGCCGCCGCGTTC
GCCGACTACCCCGCCACGCGCCACACCGTCGATCCGGACCGCCACATCGAGCGGGTCACCGAGCTGCAAG
AACTCTTCCTCACGCGCGTCGGGCTCGACATCGGCAAGGTGTGGGTCGCGGACGACGGCGCCGCCGTGGC
GGTCTGGACCACGCCGGAGAGCGTCGAAGCGGGGGCGGTGTTCGCCGAGATCGGCCCGCGCATGGCCGAG
TTGAGCGGTTCCCGGCTGGCCGCGCAGCAACAGATGGAAGGCCTCCTGGCGCCGCACCGGCCCAAGGAGC
CCGCGTGGTTCCTGGCCACCGTCGGCGTCTCGCCCGACCACCAGGGCAAGGGTCTGGGCAGCGCCGTCGT
GCTCCCCGGAGTGGAGGCGGCCGAGCGCGCCGGGGTGCCCGCCTTCCTGGAGACCTCCGCGCCCCGCAAC
CTCCCCTTCTACGAGCGGCTCGGCTTCACCGTCACCGCCGACGTCGAGGTGCCCGAAGGACCGCGCACCT
GGTGCATGACCCGCAAGCCCGGTGCCAGTTAACGAATTCTAGATCTTGAGACAAATGGCAGTATTCATCC
ACAATTTTAAAAGAAAAGGGGGGATTGGGGGGTACAGTGCAGGGGAAAGAATAGTAGACATAATAGCAAC
AGACATACAAACTAAAGAATTACAAAAACAAATTACAAAAATTCAAAATTTTCGGGTTTATTACAGGGAC
AGCAGAGATCCACTTTGGCGCCGGCTCGAGGCCTGCAGGTGCAAAGATGGATAAAGTTTTAAACAGAGAG
GAATCTTTGCAGCTAATGGACCTTCTAGGTCTTGAAAGGAGTGGGAATTGGCTCCGGTGCCCGTCAGTGG
GCAGAGCGCACATCGCCCACAGTCCCCGAGAAGTTGGGGGGAGGGGTCGGCAATTGAACCGGTGCCTAGA
GAAGGTGGCGCGGGGTAAACTGGGAAAGTGATGTCGTGTACTGGCTCCGCCTTTTTCCCGAGGGTGGGGG
AGAACCGTATATAAGTGCAGTAGTCGCCGTGAACGTTCTTTTTCGCAACGGGTTTGCCGCCAGAACACAG
GTAAGTGCCGTGTGTGGTTCCCGCGGGCCTGGCCTCTTTACGGGTTATGGCCCTTGCGTGCCTTGAATTA
CTTCCACCTGGCTGCAGTACGTGATTCTTGATCCCGAGCTTCGGGTTGGAAGTGGGTGGGAGAGTTCGAG
GCCTTGCGCTTAAGGAGCCCCTTCGCCTCGTGCTTGAGTTGAGGCCTGGCCTGGGCGCTGGGGCCGCCGC
GTGCGAATCTGGTGGCACCTTCGCGCCTGTCTCGCTGCTTTCGATAAGTCTCTAGCCATTTAAAATTTTT
GATGACCTGCTGCGACGCTTTTTTTCTGGCAAGATAGTCTTGTAAATGCGGGCCAAGATCTGCACACTGG
TATTTCGGTTTTTGGGGCCGCGGGCGGCGACGGGGCCCGTGCGTCCCAGCGCACATGTTCGGCGAGGCGG
GGCCTGCGAGCGCGGCCACCGAGAATCGGACGGGGGTAGTCTCAAGCTGGCCGGCCTGCTCTGGTGCCTG
GCCTCGCGCCGCCGTGTATCGCCCCGCCCTGGGCGGCAAGGCTGGCCCGGTCGGCACCAGTTGCGTGAGC
GGAAAGATGGCCGCTTCCCGGCCCTGCTGCAGGGAGCTCAAAATGGAGGACGCGGCGCTCGGGAGAGCGG
GCGGGTGAGTCACCCACACAAAGGAAAAGGGCCTTTCCGTCCTCAGCCGTCGCTTCATGTGACTCCACGG
AGTACCGGGCGCCGTCCAGGCACCTCGATTAGTTCTCGAGCTTTTGGAGTACGTCGTCTTTAGGTTGGGG
GGAGGGGTTTTATGCGATGGAGTTTCCCCACACTGAGTGGGTGGAGACTGAAGTTAGGCCAGCTTGGCAC
TTGATGTAATTCTCCTTGGAATTTGCCCTTTTTGAGTTTGGATCTTGGTTCATTCTCAAGCCTCAGACAG
TGGTTCAAAGTTTTTTTCTTCCATTTCAGGTGTCGTGAGGCTAGCACCGCCACCATGGACGATCAATCCA
GGATGCTGCAGACTCTGGCCGGGGTGAACCTGGCTGGCCACTCGGTGCAGGGGGGCATGGCCCTGCCGCC
TCCCCCGCACGGCCACGAAGGGGCGGACGGCGACGGCAGGAAGCAGGACATCGGCGACATCCTCCACCAG
ATCATGACCATCACCGACCAGAGCTTGGACGAGGCGCAAGCAAAGAAACATGCCCTGAACTGTCACAGAA
TGAAACCAGCGCTCTTCAGCGTCCTGTGTGAGATCAAAGAGAAAACAGGTCTCAGCATCAGAGGAGCCCA
GGAGGAGGACCCTCCCGATCCCCAGCTAATGAGACTGGACAATATGCTTTTGGCAGAAGGGGTTTCAGGT
CCTGAGAAAGGTGGGGGATCGGCGGCAGCAGCTGCAGCCGCGGCAGCCTCTGGAGGTTCTTCAGATAACT
CTATTGAACACTCAGATTACAGAGCCAAATTGACCCAGATCAGACAAATCTATCACACAGAACTGGAGAA
ATATGAACAGGCATGTAATGAATTTACTACACATGTGATGAACCTTCTCCGAGAACAGAGTAGAACACGT
CCCATTTCTCCAAAAGAGATTGAAAGAATGGTGGGCATCATCCATCGAAAATTTAGTTCCATTCAGATGC
AGCTCAAACAAAGCACTTGTGAAGCAGTTATGATTTTAAGATCAAGGTTCCTTGATGCCAGACGGAAAAG
GCGTAACTTCAGTAAACAGGCCACAGAAATCTTGAATGAATATTTTTACTCACACCTCAGCAACCCCTAC
CCCAGTGAAGAAGCCAAAGAGGAGCTGGCCAAGAAATGCAGCATCACAGTGTCACAGAGTCTTGTAAAGG
ATCCAAAAGAAAGAGGGAGCAAAGGTTCTGACATCCAGCCAACTAGCGTGGTATCCAATTGGTTTGGCAA
CAAACGAATCAGGTACAAGAAGAACATTGGCAAGTTTCAGGAAGAAGCCAACCTCTATGCTGCAAAGACG
GCCGTGACAGCTGCACACGCAGTAGCAGCAGCTGTGCAGAACAACCAGACCAATTCGCCCACCACACCAA
ATTCCGGTTCTTCTGGTTCTTTTAACCTCCCAAATTCTGGGGACATGTTCATGAACATGCAGAGTCTGAA
TGGGGATTCTTACCAAGGGTCCCAAGTCGGAGCCAATGTGCAATCACAGGTGGATACCCTCCGTCATGTT
ATCAATCAGACGGGAGGCTACAGTGATGGCCTTGGAGGAAATTCACTGTACAGTCCACATAATTTAAATG
CTAATGGAGGCTGGCAGGACGCAACAACTCCATCTTCTGTGACTTCTCCTACAGAAGGCCCAGGAAGTGT
GCACTCGGATACCTCTAACTAGTAATGAACTAGTCCGTAACTTGAAAGTATTTCGATTTCTTGGCTTTAT
ATATCTTGTGGAAAGGACGACCTCAAGCACCTCGGTGACTGCGCACGCGTTAAGTCGACAATCAACCTCT
GGATTACAAAATTTGTGAAAGATTGACTGGTATTCTTAACTATGTTGCTCCTTTTACGCTATGTGGATAC
GCTGCTTTAATGCCTTTGTATCATGCTATTGCTTCCCGTATGGCTTTCATTTTCTCCTCCTTGTATAAAT
CCTGGTTGCTGTCTCTTTATGAGGAGTTGTGGCCCGTTGTCAGGCAACGTGGCGTGGTGTGCACTGTGTT
TGCTGACGCAACCCCCACTGGTTGGGGCATTGCCACCACCTGTCAGCTCCTTTCCGGGACTTTCGCTTTC
CCCCTCCCTATTGCCACGGCGGAACTCATCGCCGCCTGCCTTGCCCGCTGCTGGACAGGGGCTCGGCTGT
TGGGCACTGACAATTCCGTGGTGTTGTCGGGGAAATCATCGTCCTTTCCTTGGCTGCTCGCCTGTGTTGC
CACCTGGATTCTGCGCGGGACGTCCTTCTGCTACGTCCCTTCGGCCCTCAATCCAGCGGACCTTCCTTCC
CGCGGCCTGCTGCCGGCTCTGCGGCCTCTTCCGCGTCTTCGCCTTCGCCCTCAGACGAGTCGGATCTCCC
TTTGGGCCGCCTCCCCGCGTCGACTTTAAGACCAATGACTTACAAGGCAGCTGTAGATCTTAGCCACTTT
TTAAAAGAAAAGGGGGGACTGGAAGGGCTAATTCACTCCCAACGAAGACAAGATCTGCTTTTTGCTTGTA
CTGGGTCTCTCTGGTTAGACCAGATCTGAGCCTGGGAGCTCTCTGGCTAACTAGGGAACCCACTGCTTAA
GCCTCAATAAAGCTTGCCTTGAGTGCTTCAAGTAGTGTGTGCCCGTCTGTTGTGTGACTCTGGTAACTAG
AGATCCCTCAGACCCTTTTAGTCAGTGTGGAAAATCTCTAGCAGTACGTATAGTAGTTCATGTCATCTTA
TTATTCAGTATTTATAACTTGCAAAGAAATGAATATCAGAGAGTGAGAGGAACTTGTTTATTGCAGCTTA
TAATGGTTACAAATAAAGCAATAGCATCACAAATTTCACAAATAAAGCATTTTTTTCACTGCATTCTAGT
TGTGGTTTGTCCAAACTCATCAATGTATCTTATCATGTCTGGCTCTAGCTATCCCGCCCCTAACTCCGCC
CATCCCGCCCCTAACTCCGCCCAGTTCCGCCCATTCTCCGCCCCATGGCTGACTAATTTTTTTTATTTAT
GCAGAGGCCGAGGCCGCCTCGGCCTCTGAGCTATTCCAGAAGTAGTGAGGAGGCTTTTTTGGAGGCCTAG
GGACGTACCCAATTCGCCCTATAGTGAGTCGTATTACGCGCGCTCACTGGCCGTCGTTTTACAACGTCGT
GACTGGGAAAACCCTGGCGTTACCCAACTTAATCGCCTTGCAGCACATCCCCCTTTCGCCAGCTGGCGTA
ATAGCGAAGAGGCCCGCACCGATCGCCCTTCCCAACAGTTGCGCAGCCTGAATGGCGAATGGG
[124 nt withheld, positions 7064-7187]
C
[91 nt withheld, positions 7189-7279]
A
[49 nt withheld, positions 7281-7329]
CCTTTGACGTTGGAGTCCACGTTCTTT
[37 nt withheld, positions 7357-7393]
ACCCTATCTCGGTCTATTCTTTTGATTTATAAGGGATTTTGCCGATTTCGGCCTATTGGTTAAAAAATGA
GCTGATTTAACAAAAATTTAACGCGAATTTTAACAAAATATTAACGCTTACAATTTAGGTGGCACTTTTC
GGGGAAATGTGCGCGGAACCCCTATTTGTTTATTTTTCTAAATACATTCAAATATGTATCCGCTCATGAG
ACAATAACCCTGATAAATGCTTCAATAATATTGAAAAAGGAAGAGTATGAGTATTCAACATTTCCGTGTC
GCCCTTATTCCCTTTTTTGCGGCATTTTGCCTTCCTGTTTTTGCTCACCCAGAAACGCTGGTGAAAGTAA
AAGATGCTGAAGATCAGTTGGGTGCACGAGTGGGTTACATCGAACTGGATCTCAACAGCGGTAAGATCCT
TGAGAGTTTTCGCCCCGAAGAACGTTTTCCAATGATGAGCACTTTTAAAGTTCTGCTATGTGGCGCGGTA
TTATCCCGTATTGACGCCGGGCAAGAGCAACTCGGTCGCCGCATACACTATTCTCAGAATGACTTGGTTG
AGTACTCACCAGTCACAGAAAAGCATCTTACGGATGGCATGACAGTAAGAGAATTATGCAGTGCTGCCAT
AACCATGAGTGATAACACTGCGGCCAACTTACTTCTGACAACGATCGGAGGACCGAAGGAGCTAACCGCT
TTTTTGCACAACATGGGGGATCATGTAACTCGCCTTGATCGTTGGGAACCGGAGCTGAATGAAGCCATAC
CAAACGACGAGCGTGACACCACGATGCCTGTAGCAATGGCAACAACGTTGCGCAAACTATTAACTGGCGA
ACTACTTACTCTAGCTTCCCGGCAACAATTAATAGACTGGATGGAGGCGGATAAAGTTGCAGGACCACTT
CTGCGCTCGGCCCTTCCGGCTGGCTGGTTTATTGCTGATAAATCTGGAGCCGGTGAGCGTGGGTCTCGCG
GTATCATTGCAGCACTGGGGCCAGATGGTAAGCCCTCCCGTATCGTAGTTATCTACACGACGGGGAGTCA
GGCAACTATGGATGAACGAAATAGACAGATCGCTGAGATAGGTGCCTCACTGATTAAGCATTGGTAACTG
TCAGACCAAGTTTACTCATATATACTTTAGATTGATTTAAAACTTCATTTTTAATTTAAAAGGATCTAGG
TGAAGATCCTTTTTGATAATCTCATGACCAAAATCCCTTAACGTGAGTTTTCGTTCCACTGAGCGTCAGA
CCCCGTAGAAAAGATCAAAGGATCTTCTTGAGATCCTTTTTTTCTGCGCGTAATCTGCTGCTTGCAAACA
AAAAAACCACCGCTACCAGCGGTGGTTTGTTTGCCGGATCAAGAGCTACCAACTCTTTTTCCGAAGGTAA
CTGGCTTCAGCAGAGCGCAGATACCAAATACTGTTCTTCTAGTGTAGCCGTAGTTAGGCCACCACTTCAA
GAACTCTGTAGCACCGCCTACATACCTCGCTCTGCTAATCCTGTTACCAGTGGCTGCTGCCAGTGGCGAT
AAGTCGTGTCTTACCGGGTTGGACTCAAGACGATAGTTACCGGATAAGGCGCAGCGGTCGGGCTGAACGG
GGGGTTCGTGCACACAGCCCAGCTTGGAGCGAACGACCTACACCGAACTGAGATACCTACAGCGTGAGCT
ATGAGAAAGCGCCACGCTTCCCGAAGGGAGAAAGGCGGACAGGTATCCGGTAAGCGGCAGGGTCGGAACA
GGAGAGCGCACGAGGGAGCTTCCAGGGGGAAACGCCTGGTATCTTTATAGTCCTGTCGGGTTTCGCCACC
TCTGACTTGAGCGTCGATTTTTGTGATGCTCGTCAGGGGGGCGGAGCCTATGGAAAAACGCCAGCAACGC
GGCCTTTTTACGGTTCCTGGCCTTTTGCTGGCCTTTTGCTCACATGTTCTTTCCTGCGTTATCCCCTGAT
TCTGTGGATAACCGTATTACCGCCTTTGAGTGAGCTGATACCGCTCGCCGCAGCCGAACGACCGAGCGCA
GCGAGTCAGTGAGCGAGGAAGCGGAAGAGCGCCCAATACGCAAACCGCCTCTCCCCGCGCGTTGGCCGAT
TCATTAATGCAGCTGGCACGACAGGTTTCCCGACTGGAAAGCGGGCAGTGAGCGCAACGCAATTAATGTG
AGTTAGCTCACTCATTAGGCACCCCAGGCTTTACACTTTATGCTTCCGGCTCGTATGTTGTGTGGAATTG
TGAGCGGATAACAATTTCACACAGGAAACAGCTATGACCATGATTACGCCAAGCGCGCAATTAACCCTCA
CTAAAGGGAACAAAAGCTGGAGCTGCAAGC
Features (pLannotate 1.2.2; 31 found; start..end, strand, type, name):
      5..231     +  promoter       RSV promoter: Rous sarcoma virus enhancer/promoter
    232..412     +  LTR            5' LTR (truncated): truncated 5' long terminal repeat (LTR) from HIV-1
    459..584     +  misc_feature   HIV-1 Ψ: packaging signal of human immunodeficiency virus type 1
    568..931     +  CDS            HIV-1 gag (fragment): gag protein from human immunodeficiency virus 1; gag
   1077..1310    +  misc_feature   RRE: The Rev response element (RRE) of HIV-1 allows for Rev-dependent mRNA export from the nucleus to the cytoplasm.
   1687..1713    +  CDS            Rev (fragment): human immunodeficiency virus 1 (HIV-1) Rev protein; rev; enhances nuclear export of unspliced and incompletely spliced viral mRNAs
   1720..1743    +  promoter       SV40 promoter (fragment): SV40 early promoter
   1744..1815    +  promoter       SV40 promoter (fragment): SV40 enhancer and early promoter
   1839..1974    +  rep_origin     SV40 ori: SV40 origin of replication
   2020..2616    +  CDS            PuroR (fragment): puromycin N-acetyltransferase; pac from Streptomyces; confers resistance to puromycin
   2665..2782    +  misc_feature   cPPT/CTS: central polypurine tract and central termination sequence of HIV-1
   2847..2913    +  CDS            small t antigen (fragment): SV40 (simian virus 40) small t antigen
   2920..4098    +  promoter       EF-1α promoter: strong constitutive promoter for human elongation factor EF-1α
   4115..5479    +  CDS            PBX3: PBX3_HUMAN - Experimental evidence at protein level: Swiss-Prot protein existence level 1. Transcriptional activator that binds the sequence 5'- ATCAATCAA-3'. From Homo sapiens (Human).
   5495..5548    +  promoter       U6 promoter (fragment): RNA polymerase III promoter for human U6 snRNA
   5590..6178    +  misc_feature   WPRE: woodchuck hepatitis virus posttranscriptional regulatory element
   6229..6248    +  misc_feature   cPPT/CTS (fragment): central polypurine tract and central termination sequence of HIV-1
   6250..6483    +  LTR            3' LTR (ΔU3): self-inactivating 3' long terminal repeat (LTR) from HIV-1
   6561..6682    +  polyA_signal   SV40 poly(A) signal: SV40 polyadenylation signal
   6722..6857    +  rep_origin     SV40 ori: SV40 origin of replication
   6878..6896    -  promoter       T7 promoter: promoter for bacteriophage T7 RNA polymerase
   6904..7059    +  CDS            lacZα (fragment): LacZα fragment of β-galactosidase; lacZ fragment
   7064..7492    +  rep_origin     f1 ori (sequence partly withheld): f1 bacteriophage origin of replication; arrow indicates direction of (+) strand synthesis
   7545..7649    +  promoter       AmpR promoter: bla
   7650..8510    +  CDS            AmpR: β-lactamase; bla; confers resistance to ampicillin, carbenicillin, and related antibiotics
   8681..9269    +  rep_origin     ori: high-copy-number ColE1/pMB1/pBR322/pUC origin of replication
   9452..9544    +  CDS            lacI (fragment): lac repressor; lacI; The lac repressor binds to the lac operator to inhibit transcription in E. coli. This inhibition can be relieved by adding lactose or isopropyl-β-D-thiogalactopyranoside (IPTG).
   9557..9578    +  protein_bind   CAP binding site: CAP binding activates transcription in the presence of cAMP. E. coli catabolite activator protein
   9593..9623    +  promoter       lac promoter: promoter for the E. coli lac operon
   9631..9647    +  protein_bind   lac operator: The lac repressor binds to the lac operator to inhibit transcription in E. coli. This inhibition can be relieved by adding lactose or isopropyl-β-D-thiogalactopyranoside (IPTG). lac repressor encoded by lacI
   9692..9710    +  promoter       T3 promoter: promoter for bacteriophage T3 RNA polymerase
