[The description below was written by a language model from this plasmid's Addgene catalogue record and pLannotate feature annotations shown in this document.]
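Description:
TFORF0426 is a lentiviral mammalian expression plasmid built on the pLX_TRC317 backbone, carrying the human transcription factor PBX3 as one member of a barcoded transcription factor ORF collection. In bacteria it is maintained through a high-copy ColE1/pUC-type origin and selected with ampicillin via the β-lactamase gene. An f1 origin and remnants of a lac/lacZα cloning region with flanking T3 and T7 promoters are also present in the backbone. The depositor notes that the plasmid can recombine, as is common for LTR-containing vectors.

The viral portion has a third-generation, self-inactivating layout. An RSV promoter drives a truncated HIV-1 5' LTR, followed by the Ψ packaging signal with a partial gag sequence, the Rev response element for Rev-dependent export of the genomic RNA, a cPPT/CTS element, and a ΔU3 3' LTR that disables LTR promoter activity after integration. An SV40 poly(A) signal lies downstream of the 3' LTR. Within the transfer cassette, an SV40 early promoter/origin region drives a puromycin N-acetyltransferase gene for selecting transduced cells. A separate full-length EF-1α promoter drives the PBX3 ORF, annotated as a homeodomain-type transcriptional activator. A WPRE downstream of the ORF enhances transcript stability and expression. The record states that each ORF in the collection is paired with a unique 24-bp barcode. That barcode is not annotated in the feature table, although a short U6 promoter fragment is annotated between the ORF and the WPRE.

The construct is intended for constitutive overexpression of PBX3 in mammalian cells. The barcode allows the factor to be identified by sequencing in pooled overexpression screens, such as those examining directed differentiation.
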