Addgene plasmid #143404: TFORF0426
Purpose: Lentiviral vector for overexpressing transcription factor ORFs with unique 24-bp barcodes. Barcodes facilitate identification of transcription factors in pooled screens.
Depositing lab: Feng Zhang. Depositing organization: Broad Institute. Publication: A transcription factor atlas of directed differentiation. Joung J, Ma S, Tay T, Geiger-Schuller KR, Kirchgatterer PC, Verdine VK, Guo B, Arias-Garcia MA, Allen WE, Singh A, Kuksenko O, Abudayyeh OO, Gootenberg JS, Fu Z, Macrae RK, Buenrostro JD, Regev A, Zhang F. Cell. 2023 Jan 5;186(1):209-229.e26. doi: 10.1016/j.cell.2022.11.026. PubMed 36608654.
Backbone
  Vector backbone: pLX_TRC317
  Backbone manufacturer: Broad Institute Genetic Perturbation Platform
  Backbone size w/o insert (bp): 8264
  Vector type: Mammalian Expression, Lentiviral
  Selectable markers: Puromycin
Growth in bacteria
  Bacterial resistance: Ampicillin, 100 μg/mL
  Growth temperature: 37°C
  Growth strain: NEB Stable
  Copy number: High Copy
Gene/Insert
  Gene/Insert name: PBX3
  Species: H. sapiens (human)
  Insert size (bp): 1469
  Entrez Gene: PBX3
  Promoter: EF1a
  Cloning method: Unknown
  Sequencing primers: 5′ GGGTGGAGACTGAAGTTAGGCCAG; 3′ CACATAGCGTAAAAGGAGCAACATAG
Terms and licenses: Academic/Nonprofit Terms; Industry Terms: Not Available to Industry
Depositor comments: XM_006717130,ENST00000373487 . The transcription factor ORF portion of this plasmid was synthesized by Genewiz. Please test multiple small colonies in case of plasmid recombination. To make this collection available in a timely manner, a portion of this collection was not fully sequenced by Addgene. If an Addgene verified full plasmid sequence is not available, please contact us prior to placing an order to request the full sequence.
How to cite: TFORF0426 was a gift from Feng Zhang (Addgene plasmid # 143404 ; http://n2t.net/addgene:143404 ; RRID:Addgene_143404)
