>Addgene plasmid #143404 | TFORF0426 | depositor partial sequence | sequence record 282350 | Insert
ACCGCCACCATGGACGATCAATCCAGGATGCTGCAGACTCTGGCCGGGGTGAACCTGGCTGGCCACTCGG
TGCAGGGGGGCATGGCCCTGCCGCCTCCCCCGCACGGCCACGAAGGGGCGGACGGCGACGGCAGGAAGCA
GGACATCGGCGACATCCTCCACCAGATCATGACCATCACCGACCAGAGCTTGGACGAGGCGCAAGCAAAG
AAACATGCCCTGAACTGTCACAGAATGAAACCAGCGCTCTTCAGCGTCCTGTGTGAGATCAAAGAGAAAA
CAGGTCTCAGCATCAGAGGAGCCCAGGAGGAGGACCCTCCCGATCCCCAGCTAATGAGACTGGACAATAT
GCTTTTGGCAGAAGGGGTTTCAGGTCCTGAGAAAGGTGGGGGATCGGCGGCAGCAGCTGCAGCCGCGGCA
GCCTCTGGAGGTTCTTCAGATAACTCTATTGAACACTCAGATTACAGAGCCAAATTGACCCAGATCAGAC
AAATCTATCACACAGAACTGGAGAAATATGAACAGGCATGTAATGAATTTACTACACATGTGATGAACCT
TCTCCGAGAACAGAGTAGAACACGTCCCATTTCTCCAAAAGAGATTGAAAGAATGGTGGGCATCATCCAT
CGAAAATTTAGTTCCATTCAGATGCAGCTCAAACAAAGCACTTGTGAAGCAGTTATGATTTTAAGATCAA
GGTTCCTTGATGCCAGACGGAAAAGGCGTAACTTCAGTAAACAGGCCACAGAAATCTTGAATGAATATTT
TTACTCACACCTCAGCAACCCCTACCCCAGTGAAGAAGCCAAAGAGGAGCTGGCCAAGAAATGCAGCATC
ACAGTGTCACAGAGTCTTGTAAAGGATCCAAAAGAAAGAGGGAGCAAAGGTTCTGACATCCAGCCAACTA
GCGTGGTATCCAATTGGTTTGGCAACAAACGAATCAGGTACAAGAAGAACATTGGCAAGTTTCAGGAAGA
AGCCAACCTCTATGCTGCAAAGACGGCCGTGACAGCTGCACACGCAGTAGCAGCAGCTGTGCAGAACAAC
CAGACCAATTCGCCCACCACACCAAATTCCGGTTCTTCTGGTTCTTTTAACCTCCCAAATTCTGGGGACA
TGTTCATGAACATGCAGAGTCTGAATGGGGATTCTTACCAAGGGTCCCAAGTCGGAGCCAATGTGCAATC
ACAGGTGGATACCCTCCGTCATGTTATCAATCAGACGGGAGGCTACAGTGATGGCCTTGGAGGAAATTCA
CTGTACAGTCCACATAATTTAAATGCTAATGGAGGCTGGCAGGACGCAACAACTCCATCTTCTGTGACTT
CTCCTACAGAAGGCCCAGGAAGTGTGCACTCGGATACCTCTAACTAGTAATGAACTAGTCCGTAACTTGA
AAGTATTTCGATTTCTTGGCTTTATATATCTTGTGGAAAGGACGACCTCAAGCACCTCGGTGACTGCGC
