>Addgene plasmid #143404 | TFORF0426 | depositor partial sequence | sequence record 282351 | Barcode
CCTCAAGCACCTCGGTGACTGCGC
